>Addgene plasmid #21969 | CMV-d2eGFP-16pf | addgene partial sequence | sequence record 28266 | 21969 with CMV-d2eGFP-F (TATATCATGGCCGACAAGC)
GACTTCAGATCCGCCACAACATCGAGGACGGCAGCGTGCAGCTCGCCGACCACTACCAGCAGAACACCCC
CATCGGCGACGGCCCCGTGCTGCTGCCCGACAACCACTACCTGAGCACCCAGTCCGCCCTGAGCAAAGAC
CCCAACGAGAAGCGCGATCACATGGTCCTGCTGGAGTTCGTGACCGCCGCCGGGATCACTCTCGGCATGG
ACGAGCTGTACAAGAAGCTTAGCCATGGCTTCCCGCCGGAGGTGGAGGAGCAGGATGATGGCACGCTGCC
CATGTCTTGTGCCCAGGAGAGCGGGATGGACCGTCACCCTGCAGCCTGTGCTTCTGCTAGGATCAATGTG
TAGGCGGCCGCCTCGAGCGCCAATATTTACGTGCTGCTACGCCAATATTTACGTGCTGCTAGGGCCCGTT
TAAACCCGCTGATCAGCCTCGACTGTGCCTTCTAGTTGCCAGCCATCTGTTGTTTGCCCCTCCCCCGTGC
CTTCCTTGACCCTGGAAGGTGCCACTCCCACTGTCCTTTCCTAATAAAATGAGGAAATTGCATCGCATTG
TCTGAGTAGGTGTCATTCTATTCTGGGGGGTGGGGTGGGGCAGGACAGCAAGGGGGAGGATTGGGAAGAC
AATAGCAGGCATGCTGGGGATGCGGTGGGCTCTATGGCTTCTGAGGCGGAAAGAACCAGCTGGGGCTCTA
GGGGGTATCCCCACGCGCCCTGTAGCGGCGCATTAAN
[99 nt withheld, positions 738-836]
C
[83 nt withheld, positions 838-920]
CTTGATTAGGGTGATGGNNCGNGTACTAGAAGTCCTATTCCGAGTTCTATCTCTAGAANTATAGGACTTC
CTGGNAAAAAGCCTGAACTCNCGCGACGTCTGTCANNANNN
