[The description below was written by a language model from this plasmid's Addgene catalogue record.]
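Description:
CMV-d2eGFP-16pf is a mammalian expression plasmid built on a pcDNA5 backbone of about 5 kb. It is propagated in E. coli as a high-copy plasmid under ampicillin selection. The record does not list a mammalian selection marker or the origins of replication, and no feature table is provided, so the layout of the backbone elements cannot be confirmed here.

As the name and insert description indicate, the payload is a CMV promoter-driven destabilized eGFP (d2eGFP) reporter carrying a short insert of about 50 bp, labelled "miR-16 perfect". This insert was cloned between XhoI and ApaI sites, both of which are retained. The label and the small insert size suggest one or a few binding sites with perfect complementarity to microRNA miR-16. These would be expected to lie downstream of the reporter coding region, although the record states neither their position nor their number. A perfectly complementary site normally directs Argonaute-mediated cleavage of the transcript, so GFP output should fall in cells where miR-16 is active. The short half-life of d2eGFP makes fluorescence track changes in transcript level more closely than stable GFP would.

The plasmid comes from work on microRNA "sponges", which are transcripts carrying microRNA binding sites that act as competitive inhibitors of small RNAs in mammalian cells. In that context it most plausibly serves as a fluorescent sensor or target of miR-16 activity after transient transfection, or as a perfect-match comparison to other binding-site designs. The record does not state its exact role.
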