Addgene plasmid #21969: CMV-d2eGFP-16pf
Depositing lab: Phil Sharp. Depositing organization: Massachusetts Institute of Technology. Publication: MicroRNA sponges: competitive inhibitors of small RNAs in mammalian cells. Ebert MS, Neilson JR, Sharp PA. Nat Methods. 2007 Sep . 4(9):721-6. 10.1038/nmeth1079 PubMed 17694064.
Backbone
  Vector backbone: pcDNA5
  Backbone size w/o insert (bp): 5000
  Vector type: Mammalian Expression
Growth in bacteria
  Bacterial resistance: Ampicillin, 100 μg/mL
  Growth temperature: 37°C
  Growth strain: DH5alpha
  Copy number: High Copy
Gene/Insert
  Gene/Insert name: CMV d2eGFP miR-16 perfect
  Insert size (bp): 50
  Cloning method: Restriction Enzyme; 5′ cloning site XhoI (not destroyed); 3′ cloning site ApaI (not destroyed)
  Sequencing primers: 5′ n/a
Terms and licenses: Academic/Nonprofit Terms; Industry Terms: Not Available to Industry
How to cite: CMV-d2eGFP-16pf was a gift from Phil Sharp (Addgene plasmid # 21969 ; http://n2t.net/addgene:21969 ; RRID:Addgene_21969)
